>Addgene plasmid #183803 | pAAV-alphaCaMKII-E2-Crimson-3XNLS-pA | addgene full sequence | sequence record 360827 | Addgene NGS Result
CTGCGTTATCCCCTGATTCTGTGGATAACCGTATTACCGCCTTTGAGTGAGCTGATACCGCTCGCCGCAG
CCGAACGACCGAGCGCAGCGAGTCAGTGAGCGAGCGAGCGCGCAGAGAGGGAGTGGCCAACTCCATCACT
AGGGGTTCCTTGTAGTTAATGATTAACCCGCCATGCTACTTATCTACGTAGCCATGCTCTAGAGGATCCT
TCGAAAAGCTTGTATAACATTATGGCCTTAGGTCACTTCATCTCCATGGGGTTCTTCTTCTGATTTTCTA
GAAAATGAGATGGGGGTGCAGAGAGCTTCCTCAGTGACCTGCCCAGGGTCACATCAGAAATGTCAGAGCT
AGAACTTGAACTCAGATTACTAATCTTAAATTCCATGCCTTGGGGGCATGCAAGTACGATATACAGAAGG
AGTGAACTCATTAGGGCAGATGACCAATGAGTTTAGGAAAGAAGAGTCCAGGGCAGGGTACATCTACACC
ACCCGCCCAGCCCTGGGTGAGTCCAGCCACGTTCACCTCATTATAGTTGCCTCTCTCCAGTCCTACCTTG
ACGGGAAGCACAAGCAGAAACTGGGACAGGAGCCCCAGGAGACCAAATCTTCATGGTCCCTCTGGGAGGA
TGGGTGGGGAGAGCTGTGGCAGAGGCCTCAGGAGGGGCCCTGCTGCTCAGTGGTGACAGATAGGGGTGAG
AAAGCAGACAGAGTCATTCCGTCAGCATTCTGGGTCTGTTTGGTACTTCTTCTCACGCTAAGGTGGCGGT
GTGATATGCACAATGGCTAAAAAGCAGGGAGAGCTGGAAAGAAACAAGGACAGAGACAGAGGCCAAGTCA
ACCAGACCAATTCCCAGAGGAAGCAAAGAAACCATTACAGAGACTACAAGGGGGAAGGGAAGGAGAGATG
AATTAGCTTCCCCTGTAAACCTTAGAACCCAGCTGTTGCCAGGGCAACGGGGCAATACCTGTCTCTTCAG
AGGAGATGAAGTTGCCAGGGTAACTACATCCTGTCTTTCTCAAGGACCATCCCAGAATGTGGCACCCACT
AGCCGTTACCATAGCAACTGCCTCTTTGCCCCACTTAATCCCATCCCGTCTGTTAAAAGGGCCCTATAGT
TGGAGGTGGGGGAGGTAGGAAGAGCGATGATCACTTGTGGACTAAGTTTGTTCGCATCCCCTTCTCCAAC
CCCCTCAGTACATCACCCTGGGGGAACAGGGTCCACTTGCTCCTGGGCCCACACAGTCCTGCAGTATTGT
GTATATAAGGCCAGGGCAAAGAGGAGCAGGTTTTAAAGTGAAAGGCAGGCAGGTGTTGGGGAGGCAGTTA
CCGGGGCAACGGGAACAGGGCGTTTCGGAGGTGGTTGCCATGGGGACCTGGATGCTGACGAAGGCTCGCG
AGGCTGTGAGCAGCCACAGTGCCCTGCTCAGAAGCCCCAAGCTCGTCAGTCAAGCCGGTTCTCCGTTTGC
ACTCAGGAGCACGGGCAGGCGAGTGGCCCCTAGTTCTGGGGGCAGCGGGGGATCCCCTACGGCCGGCCAC
GCGTTCGCGACCGCGGGCTAGCGGCGCGCCGAGCTCGGATCCTGAGAACTTCAGGGTGAGTCTATGGGAC
CCTTGATGTTTTCTTTCCCCTTCTTTTCTATGGTTAAGTTCATGTCATAGGAAGGGGAGAAGTAACAGGG
TACACATATTGACCAAATCAGGGTAATTTTGCATTTGTAATTTTAAAAAATGCTTTCTTCTTTTAATATA
CTTTTTTGTTTATCTTATTTCTAATACTTTCCCTAATCTCTTTCTTTCAGGGCAATAATGATACAATGTA
TCATGCCTCTTTGCACCATTCTAAAGAATAACAGTGATAATTTCTGGGTTAAGGCAATAGCAATATTTCT
GCATATAAATATTTCTGCATATAAATTGTAACTGATGTAAGAGGTTTCATATTGCTAATAGCAGCTACAA
TCCAGCTACCATTCTGCTTTTATTTTATGGTTGGGATAAGGCTGGATTATTCTGAGTCCAAGCTAGGCCC
TTTTGCTAATCATGTTCATACCTCTTATCTTCCTCCCACAGCTCCTGGGCAACGTGCTGGTCTGTGTGCT
GGCCCATCACTTTGGCAAAGCACGTGAATTCGAAGATCTGGCCGCCTCGGCCTCTAGAACTAGTGCCGCC
ACCATGGATAGCACTGAGAACGTCATCAAGCCCTTCATGCGCTTCAAGGTGCACATGGAGGGCTCCGTGA
ACGGCCACGAGTTCGAGATCGAGGGCGTGGGCGAGGGCAAGCCCTACGAGGGCACCCAGACCGCCAAGCT
GCAAGTGACCAAGGGCGGCCCCCTGCCCTTCGCCTGGGACATCCTGTCCCCCCAGTTCTTCTACGGCTCC
AAGGCGTACATCAAGCACCCCGCCGACATCCCCGACTACCTCAAGCAGTCCTTCCCCGAGGGCTTCAAGT
GGGAGCGCGTGATGAACTTCGAGGACGGCGGCGTGGTGACCGTGACCCAGGACTCCTCCCTGCAGGACGG
CACCCTCATCTACCACGTGAAGTTCATCGGCGTGAACTTCCCCTCCGACGGCCCCGTAATGCAGAAGAAG
ACTCTGGGCTGGGAGCCCTCCACTGAGCGCAACTACCCCCGCGACGGCGTGCTGAAGGGCGAGAACCACA
TGGCGCTGAAGCTGAAGGGCGGCGGCCACTACCTGTGTGAGTTCAAGTCCATCTACATGGCCAAGAAGCC
CGTGAAGCTGCCCGGCTACCACTACGTGGACTACAAGCTCGACATCACCTCCCACAACGAGGACTACACC
GTGGTGGAGCAGTACGAGCGCGCCGAGGCCCGCCACCACCTGTTCCAGTCTCGAGCTGATCCAAAAAAGA
AGAGAAAGGTAGATCCAAAAAAGAAGAGAAAGGTAGATCCAAAAAAGAAGAGAAAGGTAGGATCCACCGG
ATCTAGATAACGTACGGGAAACGGCCCTATTCTATAGTGTCACCTAAATGCTAGAGCTCGCTGATCAGCC
TCGACTGTGCCTTCTAGTTGCCAGCCATCTGTTGTTTGCCCCTCCCCCGTGCCTTCCTTGACCCTGGAAG
GTGCCACTCCCACTGTCCTTTCCTAATAAAATGAGGAAATTGCATCGCATTGTCTGAGTAGGTGTCATTC
TATTCTGGGGGGTGGGGTGGGGCAGGACAGCAAGGGGGAGGATTGGGAAGACAATAGCGCGGCCGCTCTA
GAGCATGGCTACGTAGATAAGTAGCATGGCGGGTTAATCATTAACTACAAGGAACCCCTAGTGATGGAGT
TGGCCACTCCCTCTCTGCGCGCTCGCTCGCTCACTGAGGCCGGGCGACCAAAGGTCGCCCGACGCCCGGG
CTTTGCCCGGGCGGCCTCAGTGAGCGAGCGAGCGCGCAGCTGGCGTAATAGCGAAGAGGCCCGCACCGAT
CGCCCTTCCCAACAGTTGCGCAGCCTGAATGGCGAATGGCGATTCC
[38 nt withheld, positions 3477-3514]
C
[378 nt withheld, positions 3516-3893]
C
[91 nt withheld, positions 3895-3985]
A
[49 nt withheld, positions 3987-4035]
CCTTTGACGTTGGAGTCCACGTTCTTT
[37 nt withheld, positions 4063-4099]
ACCCTATCTCGGTCTATTCTTTTGATTTATAAGGGATTTTGCCGATTTCGGCCTATTGGTTAAAAAATGA
GCTGATTTAACAAAAATTTAACGCGAATTTTAACAAAATATTAACGCTTACAATTTAAATATTTGCTTAT
ACAATCT
[100 nt withheld, positions 4247-4346]
CTCAGGCAATGACCTGATAGCCTTTGTAG
[69 nt withheld, positions 4376-4444]
T
[44 nt withheld, positions 4446-4489]
ACCTACACATTACTCA
[44 nt withheld, positions 4506-4549]
TTGCGTTGAAATAAAGGCTTCTCCC
[83 nt withheld, positions 4575-4657]
TTCTTTGCCTTGCCTGTATGATTTATTGGATGTTGGAATCGCCTGATGCGGTATTTTCTCCTTACGCATC
TGTGCGGTATTTCACACCGCATATGGTGCACTCTCAGTACAATCTGCTCTGATGCCGCATAGTTAAGCCA
GCCCCGACACCCGCCAACACCCGCTGACGCGCCCTGACGGGCTTGTCTGCTCCCGGCATCCGCTTACAGA
CAAGCTGTGACCGTCTCCGGGAGCTGCATGTGTCAGAGGTTTTCACCGTCATCACCGAAACGCGCGAGAC
GAAAGGGCCTCGTGATACGCCTATTTTTATAGGTTAATGTCATGATAATAATGGTTTCTTAGACGTCAGG
TGGCACTTTTCGGGGAAATGTGCGCGGAACCCCTATTTGTTTATTTTTCTAAATACATTCAAATATGTAT
CCGCTCATGAGACAATAACCCTGATAAATGCTTCAATAATATTGAAAAAGGAAGAGTATGAGTATTCAAC
ATTTCCGTGTCGCCCTTATTCCCTTTTTTGCGGCATTTTGCCTTCCTGTTTTTGCTCACCCAGAAACGCT
GGTGAAAGTAAAAGATGCTGAAGATCAGTTGGGTGCACGAGTGGGTTACATCGAACTGGATCTCAACAGC
GGTAAGATCCTTGAGAGTTTTCGCCCCGAAGAACGTTTTCCAATGATGAGCACTTTTAAAGTTCTGCTAT
GTGGCGCGGTATTATCCCGTATTGACGCCGGGCAAGAGCAACTCGGTCGCCGCATACACTATTCTCAGAA
TGACTTGGTTGAGTACTCACCAGTCACAGAAAAGCATCTTACGGATGGCATGACAGTAAGAGAATTATGC
AGTGCTGCCATAACCATGAGTGATAACACTGCGGCCAACTTACTTCTGACAACGATCGGAGGACCGAAGG
AGCTAACCGCTTTTTTGCACAACATGGGGGATCATGTAACTCGCCTTGATCGTTGGGAACCGGAGCTGAA
TGAAGCCATACCAAACGACGAGCGTGACACCACGATGCCTGTAGCAATGGCAACAACGTTGCGCAAACTA
TTAACTGGCGAACTACTTACTCTAGCTTCCCGGCAACAATTAATAGACTGGATGGAGGCGGATAAAGTTG
CAGGACCACTTCTGCGCTCGGCCCTTCCGGCTGGCTGGTTTATTGCTGATAAATCTGGAGCCGGTGAGCG
TGGGTCTCGCGGTATCATTGCAGCACTGGGGCCAGATGGTAAGCCCTCCCGTATCGTAGTTATCTACACG
ACGGGGAGTCAGGCAACTATGGATGAACGAAATAGACAGATCGCTGAGATAGGTGCCTCACTGATTAAGC
ATTGGTAACTGTCAGACCAAGTTTACTCATATATACTTTAGATTGATTTAAAACTTCATTTTTAATTTAA
AAGGATCTAGGTGAAGATCCTTTTTGATAATCTCATGACCAAAATCCCTTAACGTGAGTTTTCGTTCCAC
TGAGCGTCAGACCCCGTAGAAAAGATCAAAGGATCTTCTTGAGATCCTTTTTTTCTGCGCGTAATCTGCT
GCTTGCAAACAAAAAAACCACCGCTACCAGCGGTGGTTTGTTTGCCGGATCAAGAGCTACCAACTCTTTT
TCCGAAGGTAACTGGCTTCAGCAGAGCGCAGATACCAAATACTGTTCTTCTAGTGTAGCCGTAGTTAGGC
CACCACTTCAAGAACTCTGTAGCACCGCCTACATACCTCGCTCTGCTAATCCTGTTACCAGTGGCTGCTG
CCAGTGGCGATAAGTCGTGTCTTACCGGGTTGGACTCAAGACGATAGTTACCGGATAAGGCGCAGCGGTC
GGGCTGAACGGGGGGTTCGTGCACACAGCCCAGCTTGGAGCGAACGACCTACACCGAACTGAGATACCTA
CAGCGTGAGCTATGAGAAAGCGCCACGCTTCCCGAAGGGAGAAAGGCGGACAGGTATCCGGTAAGCGGCA
GGGTCGGAACAGGAGAGCGCACGAGGGAGCTTCCAGGGGGAAACGCCTGGTATCTTTATAGTCCTGTCGG
GTTTCGCCACCTCTGACTTGAGCGTCGATTTTTGTGATGCTCGTCAGGGGGGCGGAGCCTATGGAAAAAC
GCCAGCAACGCGGCCTTTTTACGGTTCCTGGCCTTTTGCTGGCCTTTTGCTCACATGTTCTTTC
Features (pLannotate 1.2.2; 20 found; start..end, strand, type, name):
      6..104     +  rep_origin     RSF ori (fragment): Plasmids containing the RSF 1030 origin of replication can be propagated in E. coli cells that contain additional plasmids with compatible origins.
     93..150     -  repeat_region  AAV2 ITR (fragment): inverted terminal repeat of adeno-associated virus serotype 2 inverted
    228..1516    +  promoter       CaMKII promoter: promoter for the mouse calcium/calmodulin-dependent kinase II α subunit
   1596..2071    +  intron         β-globin intron: internally truncated intron from human β-globin
   2174..2848    +  CDS            E2-Crimson: E2-Crimson is a basic (constitutively fluorescent) far red fluorescent protein published in 2009, derived from Discosoma sp.. It is reported to be a rapidly-maturing tetramer with low acid sensitivity.
   2861..2881    +  CDS            SV40 NLS: nuclear localization signal of SV40 (simian virus 40) large T antigen
   2885..2905    +  CDS            SV40 NLS: nuclear localization signal of SV40 (simian virus 40) large T antigen
   2909..2929    +  CDS            SV40 NLS: nuclear localization signal of SV40 (simian virus 40) large T antigen
   2971..2989    -  promoter       SP6 promoter: promoter for bacteriophage SP6 RNA polymerase
   3015..3126    +  polyA_signal   bGH poly(A) signal: bovine growth hormone polyadenylation signal
   3270..3402    +  repeat_region  AAV2 ITR (fragment): inverted terminal repeat of adeno-associated virus serotype 2 inverted
   3397..3466    +  CDS            lacZα (fragment): LacZα fragment of β-galactosidase; lacZ fragment
   3477..3782    +  CDS            M13 gene IV (fragment) (sequence partly withheld): pIV; IV; phage assembly
   3770..4198    +  rep_origin     f1 ori (sequence partly withheld): f1 bacteriophage origin of replication; arrow indicates direction of (+) strand synthesis
   4288..4691    +  CDS            M13 gene II (fragment) (sequence partly withheld): pII; II; replication
   4699..4798    -  misc_feature   bom (fragment): basis of mobility region from pBR322
   4900..4935    -  CDS            rop (fragment): Rop protein, which maintains plasmids at low copy number; rop
   5030..5134    +  promoter       AmpR promoter: bla
   5135..5995    +  CDS            AmpR: β-lactamase; bla; confers resistance to ampicillin, carbenicillin, and related antibiotics
   6166..6754    +  rep_origin     ori: high-copy-number ColE1/pMB1/pBR322/pUC origin of replication
