[The description below was written by a language model from this plasmid's Addgene catalogue record and pLannotate feature annotations shown in this document.]
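Description:
pAAV-alphaCaMKII-E2-Crimson-3XNLS-pA is an adeno-associated virus transfer plasmid built on a pAAV backbone and intended for packaging into recombinant AAV that drives a nuclear far-red fluorescent marker in neurons. It is maintained in E. coli as a high-copy plasmid through a ColE1/pUC-type origin and selected with ampicillin via the β-lactamase gene and its own promoter. The backbone also carries an f1 phage origin flanked by short remnants of M13 genes, lacZα, bom and rop, which are leftovers of earlier vector construction rather than functional parts.

The expression cassette begins with the mouse CaMKIIα promoter, commonly used to bias expression toward excitatory forebrain neurons. It is followed by an internally truncated human β-globin intron, a type of element generally included to improve transcript processing and expression. The coding region is E2-Crimson, a rapidly maturing tetrameric far-red protein derived from Discosoma, fused at its C terminus to three tandem SV40 large T antigen nuclear localization signals, so fluorescence is concentrated in nuclei and labelled cells are easier to count. A bovine growth hormone polyadenylation signal terminates the transcript, and a short reverse-oriented SP6 promoter lies between the coding region and the poly(A) signal.

AAV2 inverted terminal repeats, which are needed for genome replication and packaging, are annotated only as fragments on either side of the cassette. The upstream one is very short. This fits the depositor's comment that the plasmid contains only one ITR, which is stated not to be known to affect function. The associated work compared how AAV serotypes transduce neuron populations in the rat amygdala.
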