Addgene plasmid #183803: pAAV-alphaCaMKII-E2-Crimson-3XNLS-pA
Purpose: AAV vector to express nuclear localized E2-Crimson from CaMKIIa promoter
Depositing lab: Jonathan Ploski. Depositing organization: University of Texas at Dallas. Publication: Adeno-associated viral serotypes differentially transduce inhibitory neurons within the rat amygdala. de Solis CA, Hosek MP, Holehonnur R, Ho A, Banerjee A, Luong JA, Jones LE, Chaturvedi D, Ploski JE. Brain Res. 2017 Oct 1;1672:148-162. doi: 10.1016/j.brainres.2017.07.023. Epub 2017 Jul 29. PubMed 28764932.
Backbone
  Vector backbone: pAAV
  Vector type: AAV
Growth in bacteria
  Bacterial resistance: Ampicillin, 100 μg/mL
  Growth temperature: 37°C
  Growth strain: NEB Stable
  Copy number: High Copy
Gene/Insert
  Gene/Insert name: E2-Crimson-NLS
  Species: Other
  Tag / fusion protein: NLS (C terminal on insert)
  Cloning method: Restriction Enzyme; 5′ cloning site Unknown (unknown if destroyed)
Terms and licenses: Academic/Nonprofit Terms; Industry Terms: Not Available to Industry
Depositor comments: Please note: This plasmid contains only one ITR. This is not known to affect plasmid function.
How to cite: pAAV-alphaCaMKII-E2-Crimson-3XNLS-pA was a gift from Jonathan Ploski (Addgene plasmid # 183803 ; http://n2t.net/addgene:183803 ; RRID:Addgene_183803)
